>Addgene plasmid #231808 | KOR FRET sensor | addgene full sequence | sequence record 467730 | Addgene NGS Result
GACGGATCGGGAGATCTCCCGATCCCCTATGGTGCACTCTCAGTACAATCTGCTCTGATGCCGCATAGTT
AAGCCAGTATCTGCTCCCTGCTTGTGTGTTGGAGGTCGCTGAGTAGTGCGCGAGCAAAATTTAAGCTACA
ACAAGGCAAGGCTTGACCGACAATTGCATGAAGAATCTGCTTAGGGTTAGGCGTTTTGCGCTGCTTCGCG
ATGTACGGGCCAGATATACGCGTTGACATTGATTATTGACTAGTTATTAATAGTAATCAATTACGGGGTC
ATTAGTTCATAGCCCATATATGGAGTTCCGCGTTACATAACTTACGGTAAATGGCCCGCCTGGCTGACCG
CCCAACGACCCCCGCCCATTGACGTCAATAATGACGTATGTTCCCATAGTAACGCCAATAGGGACTTTCC
ATTGACGTCAATGGGTGGAGTATTTACGGTAAACTGCCCACTTGGCAGTACATCAAGTGTATCATATGCC
AAGTACGCCCCCTATTGACGTCAATGACGGTAAATGGCCCGCCTGGCATTATGCCCAGTACATGACCTTA
TGGGACTTTCCTACTTGGCAGTACATCTACGTATTAGTCATCGCTATTACCATGGTGATGCGGTTTTGGC
AGTACATCAATGGGCGTGGATAGCGGTTTGACTCACGGGGATTTCCAAGTCTCCACCCCATTGACGTCAA
TGGGAGTTTGTTTTGGCACCAAAATCAACGGGACTTTCCAAAATGTCGTAACAACTCCGCCCCATTGACG
CAAATGGGCGGTAGGCGTGTACGGTGGGAGGTCTATATAAGCAGAGCTCTCTGGCTAACTAGAGAACCCA
CTGCTTACTGGCTTATCGAAATTAATACGACTCACTATAGGGAGACCCAAGCTGGCTAGCGTTTAAACTT
AAGCTTGGTACCGAGCTCGGATCCACTAGTCCAGTGTGGTGGAATTCACCATGGAATCCCCGATTCAGAT
CTTCCGCGGGGAGCCGGGCCCTACCTGCGCCCCGAGCGCCTGCCTGCCCCCCAACAGCAGCGCCTGGTTT
CCCGGCTGGGCCGAGCCCGACAGCAACGGCAGCGCCGGCTCGGAGGACGCGCAGCTGGAGCCCGCGCACA
TCTCCCCGGCCATCCCGGTCATCATCACGGCGGTCTACTCCGTAGTGTTCGTCGTGGGCTTGGTGGGCAA
CTCGCTGGTCATGTTCGTGATCATCCGATACACAAAGATGAAGACAGCAACCAACATTTACATATTTAAC
CTGGCTTTGGCAGATGCTTTAGTTACTACAACCATGCCCTTTCAGAGTACGGTCTACTTGATGAATTCCT
GGCCTTTTGGGGATGTGCTGTGCAAGATAGTAATTTCCATTGATTACTACAACATGTTCACCAGCATCTT
CACCTTGACCATGATGAGCGTGGACCGCTACATTGCCGTGTGCCACCCCGTGAAGGCTTTGGACTTCCGC
ACACCCTTGAAGGCAAAGATCATCAATATCTGCATCTGGCTGCTGTCGTCATCTGTTGGCATCTCTGCAA
TAGTCCTTGGAGGCACCAAAGTCAGGGAAGACGTCGATGTCATTGAGTGCTCCTTGCAGTTCCCAGATGA
TGACTACTCCTGGTGGGACCTCTTCATGAAGATCTGCGTCTTCATCTTTGCCTTCGTGATCCCTGTCCTC
ATCATCATCGTCTGCTACACCCTGATGATCCTGCGTCTCAAGAGCGTCCGGCTCCTTTCTGGCCCGCGGA
TGGTGAGCAAGGGCGAGGAGCTGTTCACCGGGGTGGTGCCCATCCTGGTCGAGCTGGACGGCGACGTAAA
CGGCCACAAGTTCAGCGTGTCCGGCGAGGGCGAGGGCGATGCCACCTACGGCAAGCTGACCCTGAAGCTG
ATCTGCACCACCGGCAAGCTGCCCGTGCCCTGGCCCACCCTCGTGACCACCCTGGGCTACGGCGTGCAGT
GCTTCGCCCGCTACCCCGACCACATGAAGCAGCACGACTTCTTCAAGTCCGCCATGCCCGAAGGCTACGT
CCAGGAGCGCACCATCTTCTTCAAGGACGACGGCAACTACAAGACCCGCGCCGAGGTGAAGTTCGAGGGC
GACACCCTGGTGAACCGCATCGAGCTGAAGGGCATCGACTTCAAGGAGGACGGCAACATCCTGGGGCACA
AGCTGGAGTACAACTACAACAGCCACAACGTCTATATCACCGCCGACAAGCAGAAGAACGGCATCAAGGC
CAACTTCAAGATCCGCCACAACATCGAGGACGGCGGCGTGCAGCTCGCCGACCACTACCAGCAGAACACC
CCCATCGGCGACGGCCCCGTGCTGCTGCCCGACAACCACTACCTGAGCTACCAGTCCAAGCTGAGCAAAG
ACCCCAACGAGAAGCGCGATCACATGGTCCTGCTGGAGTTCGTGACCGCCGCCGGGATCACTCTCGGCAT
GGACGAGCTGTACAAGGTTAACTCCCGAGAGAAAGATCGCAACCTGCGTAGGATCACCAGACTGGTCCTG
GTGGTGGTGGCAGTCTTCGTCGTCTGCTGGACTCCCATTCACATATTCATCCTGGTGGAGGCTCTGGGGA
GCACCTCCCACAGCACAGCTGCTCTCTCCAGCTATTACTTCTGCATCGCCTTAGGCTATACCAACAGTAG
CCTGAATCCCATTCTCTACGCCTTTCTTGATGAAAACTTCAAGCGGTGTTTCCGGGACTTCTGCTTTCCA
CTGAAGATGAGGATGGAGCGGCAGAGCACTAGCAGAGTCCGAAATACAACCGGTGTGAGCAAGGGCGAGG
AGCTGTTCACCGGGGTGGTGCCCATCCTGGTCGAGCTGGACGGCGACGTAAACGGCCACAAGTTCAGCGT
GTCCGGCGAGGGCGAGGGCGATGCCACCTACGGCAAGCTGACCCTGAAGTTCATCTGCACCACCGGCAAG
CTGCCCGTGCCCTGGCCCACCCTCGTGACCACCCTGTCCTGGGGCGTGCAGTGCTTCGCCCGCTACCCCG
ACCACATGAAGCAGCACGACTTCTTCAAGTCCGCCATGCCCGAAGGCTACGTCCAGGAGCGCACCATCTT
CTTCAAGGACGACGGCAACTACAAGACCCGCGCCGAGGTGAAGTTCGAGGGCGACACCCTGGTGAACCGC
ATCGAGCTGAAGGGCATCGACTTCAAGGAGGACGGCAACATCCTGGGGCACAAGCTGGAGTACAACTACT
TCAGCGACAACGTCTATATCACCGCCGACAAGCAGAAGAACGGCATCAAGGCCAACTTCAAGATCCGCCA
CAACATCGAGGACGGCGGCGTGCAGCTCGCCGACCACTACCAGCAGAACACCCCCATCGGCGACGGCCCC
GTGCTGCTGCCCGACAACCACTACCTGAGCACCCAGTCCAAGCTGAGCAAAGACCCCAACGAGAAGCGCG
ATCACATGGTCCTGCTGGAGTTCGTGACCGCCGCCGGGATCACTCTCGGCATGGACGAGCTGTACAAGGA
TATCTAGCTCGAGTCTAGAGGGCCCGTTTAAACCCGCTGATCAGCCTCGACTGTGCCTTCTAGTTGCCAG
CCATCTGTTGTTTGCCCCTCCCCCGTGCCTTCCTTGACCCTGGAAGGTGCCACTCCCACTGTCCTTTCCT
AATAAAATGAGGAAATTGCATCGCATTGTCTGAGTAGGTGTCATTCTATTCTGGGGGGTGGGGTGGGGCA
GGACAGCAAGGGGGAGGATTGGGAAGACAATAGCAGGCATGCTGGGGATGCGGTGGGCTCTATGGCTTCT
GAGGCGGAAAGAACCAGCTGGGGCTCTAGGGGGTATCCCC
[124 nt withheld, positions 3821-3944]
C
[91 nt withheld, positions 3946-4036]
A
[49 nt withheld, positions 4038-4086]
CCTTTGACGTTGGAGTCCACGTTCTTT
[37 nt withheld, positions 4114-4150]
ACCCTATCTCGGTCTATTCTTTTGATTTATAAGGGATTTTGCCGATTTCGGCCTATTGGTTAAAAAATGA
GCTGATTTAACAAAAATTTAACGCGAATTAATTCTGTGGAATGTGTGTCAGTTAGGGTGTGGAAAGTCCC
CAGGCTCCCCAGCAGGCAGAAGTATGCAAAGCATGCATCTCAATTAGTCAGCAACCAGGTGTGGAAAGTC
CCCAGGCTCCCCAGCAGGCAGAAGTATGCAAAGCATGCATCTCAATTAGTCAGCAACCATAGTCCCGCCC
CTAACTCCGCCCATCCCGCCCCTAACTCCGCCCAGTTCCGCCCATTCTCCGCCCCATGGCTGACTAATTT
TTTTTATTTATGCAGAGGCCGAGGCCGCCTCTGCCTCTGAGCTATTCCAGAAGTAGTGAGGAGGCTTTTT
TGGAGGCCTAGGCTTTTGCAAAAAGCTCCCGGGAGCTTGTATATCCATTTTCGGATCTGATCAAGAGACA
GGATGAGGATCGTTTCGCATGATTGAACAAGATGGATTGCACGCAGGTTCTCCGGCCGCTTGGGTGGAGA
GGCTATTCGGCTATGACTGGGCACAACAGACAATCGGCTGCTCTGATGCCGCCGTGTTCCGGCTGTCAGC
GCAGGGGCGCCCGGTTCTTTTTGTCAAGACCGACCTGTCCGGTGCCCTGAATGAACTGCAGGACGAGGCA
GCGCGGCTATCGTGGCTGGCCACGACGGGCGTTCCTTGCGCAGCTGTGCTCGACGTTGTCACTGAAGCGG
GAAGGGACTGGCTGCTATTGGGCGAAGTGCCGGGGCAGGATCTCCTGTCATCTCACCTTGCTCCTGCCGA
GAAAGTATCCATCATGGCTGATGCAATGCGGCGGCTGCATACGCTTGATCCGGCTACCTGCCCATTCGAC
CACCAAGCGAAACATCGCATCGAGCGAGCACGTACTCGGATGGAAGCCGGTCTTGTCGATCAGGATGATC
TGGACGAAGAGCATCAGGGGCTCGCGCCAGCCGAACTGTTCGCCAGGCTCAAGGCGCGCATGCCCGACGG
CGAGGATCTCGTCGTGACCCATGGCGATGCCTGCTTGCCGAATATCATGGTGGAAAATGGCCGCTTTTCT
GGATTCATCGACTGTGGCCGGCTGGGTGTGGCGGACCGCTATCAGGACATAGCGTTGGCTACCCGTGATA
TTGCTGAAGAGCTTGGCGGCGAATGGGCTGACCGCTTCCTCGTGCTTTACGGTATCGCCGCTCCCGATTC
GCAGCGCATCGCCTTCTATCGCCTTCTTGACGAGTTCTTCTGAGCGGGACTCTGGGGTTCGAAATGACCG
ACCAAGCGACGCCCAACCTGCCATCACGAGATTTCGATTCCACCGCCGCCTTCTATGAAAGGTTGGGCTT
CGGAATCGTTTTCCGGGACGCCGGCTGGATGATCCTCCAGCGCGGGGATCTCATGCTGGAGTTCTTCGCC
CACCCCAACTTGTTTATTGCAGCTTATAATGGTTACAAATAAAGCAATAGCATCACAAATTTCACAAATA
AAGCATTTTTTTCACTGCATTCTAGTTGTGGTTTGTCCAAACTCATCAATGTATCTTATCATGTCTGTAT
ACCGTCGACCTCTAGCTAGAGCTTGGCGTAATCATGGTCATAGCTGTTTCCTGTGTGAAATTGTTATCCG
CTCACAATTCCACACAACATACGAGCCGGAAGCATAAAGTGTAAAGCCTGGGGTGCCTAATGAGTGAGCT
AACTCACATTAATTGCGTTGCGCTCACTGCCCGCTTTCCAGTCGGGAAACCTGTCGTGCCAGCTGCATTA
ATGAATCGGCCAACGCGCGGGGAGAGGCGGTTTGCGTATTGGGCGCTCTTCCGCTTCCTCGCTCACTGAC
TCGCTGCGCTCGGTCGTTCGGCTGCGGCGAGCGGTATCAGCTCACTCAAAGGCGGTAATACGGTTATCCA
CAGAATCAGGGGATAACGCAGGAAAGAACATGTGAGCAAAAGGCCAGCAAAAGGCCAGGAACCGTAAAAA
GGCCGCGTTGCTGGCGTTTTTCCATAGGCTCCGCCCCCCTGACGAGCATCACAAAAATCGACGCTCAAGT
CAGAGGTGGCGAAACCCGACAGGACTATAAAGATACCAGGCGTTTCCCCCTGGAAGCTCCCTCGTGCGCT
CTCCTGTTCCGACCCTGCCGCTTACCGGATACCTGTCCGCCTTTCTCCCTTCGGGAAGCGTGGCGCTTTC
TCATAGCTCACGCTGTAGGTATCTCAGTTCGGTGTAGGTCGTTCGCTCCAAGCTGGGCTGTGTGCACGAA
CCCCCCGTTCAGCCCGACCGCTGCGCCTTATCCGGTAACTATCGTCTTGAGTCCAACCCGGTAAGACACG
ACTTATCGCCACTGGCAGCAGCCACTGGTAACAGGATTAGCAGAGCGAGGTATGTAGGCGGTGCTACAGA
GTTCTTGAAGTGGTGGCCTAACTACGGCTACACTAGAAGAACAGTATTTGGTATCTGCGCTCTGCTGAAG
CCAGTTACCTTCGGAAAAAGAGTTGGTAGCTCTTGATCCGGCAAACAAACCACCGCTGGTAGCGGTGGTT
TTTTTGTTTGCAAGCAGCAGATTACGCGCAGAAAAAAAGGATCTCAAGAAGATCCTTTGATCTTTTCTAC
GGGGTCTGACGCTCAGTGGAACGAAAACTCACGTTAAGGGATTTTGGTCATGAGATTATCAAAAAGGATC
TTCACCTAGATCCTTTTAAATTAAAAATGAAGTTTTAAATCAATCTAAAGTATATATGAGTAAACTTGGT
CTGACAGTTACCAATGCTTAATCAGTGAGGCACCTATCTCAGCGATCTGTCTATTTCGTTCATCCATAGT
TGCCTGACTCCCCGTCGTGTAGATAACTACGATACGGGAGGGCTTACCATCTGGCCCCAGTGCTGCAATG
ATACCGCGAGACCCACGCTCACCGGCTCCAGATTTATCAGCAATAAACCAGCCAGCCGGAAGGGCCGAGC
GCAGAAGTGGTCCTGCAACTTTATCCGCCTCCATCCAGTCTATTAATTGTTGCCGGGAAGCTAGAGTAAG
TAGTTCGCCAGTTAATAGTTTGCGCAACGTTGTTGCCATTGCTACAGGCATCGTGGTGTCACGCTCGTCG
TTTGGTATGGCTTCATTCAGCTCCGGTTCCCAACGATCAAGGCGAGTTACATGATCCCCCATGTTGTGCA
AAAAAGCGGTTAGCTCCTTCGGTCCTCCGATCGTTGTCAGAAGTAAGTTGGCCGCAGTGTTATCACTCAT
GGTTATGGCAGCACTGCATAATTCTCTTACTGTCATGCCATCCGTAAGATGCTTTTCTGTGACTGGTGAG
TACTCAACCAAGTCATTCTGAGAATAGTGTATGCGGCGACCGAGTTGCTCTTGCCCGGCGTCAATACGGG
ATAATACCGCGCCACATAGCAGAACTTTAAAAGTGCTCATCATTGGAAAACGTTCTTCGGGGCGAAAACT
CTCAAGGATCTTACCGCTGTTGAGATCCAGTTCGATGTAACCCACTCGTGCACCCAACTGATCTTCAGCA
TCTTTTACTTTCACCAGCGTTTCTGGGTGAGCAAAAACAGGAAGGCAAAATGCCGCAAAAAAGGGAATAA
GGGCGACACGGAAATGTTGAATACTCATACTCTTCCTTTTTCAATATTATTGAAGCATTTATCAGGGTTA
TTGTCTCATGAGCGGATACATATTTGAATGTATTTAGAAAAATAAACAAATAGGGGTTCCGCGCACATTT
CCCCGAAAAGTGCCACCTGACGTC
Features (pLannotate 1.2.2; 23 found; start..end, strand, type, name):
     28..80      -  misc_feature   bom (fragment): basis of mobility region from pBR322
    235..614     +  enhancer       CMV enhancer: human cytomegalovirus immediate early enhancer
    615..818     +  promoter       CMV promoter: human cytomegalovirus (CMV) immediate early promoter
    814..847     +  LTR            5' LTR (truncated) (fragment): truncated 5' long terminal repeat (LTR) from HIV-1
    863..881     +  promoter       T7 promoter: promoter for bacteriophage T7 RNA polymerase
   1210..1743    +  CDS            OPRD1 (fragment): OPRD_PIG - Experimental evidence at protein level: Swiss-Prot protein existence level 1. G-protein coupled receptor that functions as receptor for endogenous enkephalins and for a subset of other opioids. Ligand binding causes a conformation change that triggers signaling via guanine nucleotide-binding proteins (G proteins) and modulates the activity of down-stream effectors, such as adenylate cyclase. Signaling leads to the inhibition of adenylate cyclase activity. Inhibits neurotransmitter release by reducing calcium ion currents and increasing potassium ion conductance. Plays a role in the
   1750..2466    +  CDS            SYFP2: SYFP2 is a basic (constitutively fluorescent) yellow fluorescent protein published in 2006, derived from Aequorea victoria. It is reported to be a very rapidly-maturing monomer with moderate acid sensitivity.
   2473..2577    +  CDS            OPRD1 (fragment): OPRD_PIG - Experimental evidence at protein level: Swiss-Prot protein existence level 1. G-protein coupled receptor that functions as receptor for endogenous enkephalins and for a subset of other opioids. Ligand binding causes a conformation change that triggers signaling via guanine nucleotide-binding proteins (G proteins) and modulates the activity of down-stream effectors, such as adenylate cyclase. Signaling leads to the inhibition of adenylate cyclase activity. Inhibits neurotransmitter release by reducing calcium ion currents and increasing potassium ion conductance. Plays a role in the
   2785..3498    +  CDS            mTurquoise2: mTurquoise2 is a basic (constitutively fluorescent) cyan fluorescent protein published in 2012, derived from Aequorea victoria. It is reported to be a rapidly-maturing monomer with very low acid sensitivity.
   3551..3775    +  polyA_signal   bGH poly(A) signal: bovine growth hormone polyadenylation signal
   3779..3800    +  promoter       SV40 promoter (fragment): SV40 enhancer and early promoter
   3821..4249    +  rep_origin     f1 ori (sequence partly withheld): f1 bacteriophage origin of replication; arrow indicates direction of (+) strand synthesis
   4263..4592    +  promoter       SV40 promoter: SV40 enhancer and early promoter
   4659..5450    +  CDS            neo: KKA2_KLEPN - Also known as kan, nptII. Experimental evidence at protein level: Swiss-Prot protein existence level 1. Resistance to kanamycin, neomycin, paromomycin, ribostamycin, butirosin and gentamicin B. From Klebsiella pneumoniae.
   5474..5632    +  CDS            ble (fragment): BLE_KLEPN - Experimental evidence at protein level: Swiss-Prot protein existence level 1. Binding protein with a strong affinity to the bleomycin family of antibiotics. Binds to CL990; an antimitotic-antibiotic compound. From Klebsiella pneumoniae.
   5627..5748    +  polyA_signal   SV40 poly(A) signal: SV40 polyadenylation signal
   5821..5837    -  protein_bind   lac operator: The lac repressor binds to the lac operator to inhibit transcription in E. coli. This inhibition can be relieved by adding lactose or isopropyl-β-D-thiogalactopyranoside (IPTG). lac repressor encoded by lacI
   5845..5875    -  promoter       lac promoter: promoter for the E. coli lac operon
   5890..5911    -  protein_bind   CAP binding site: CAP binding activates transcription in the presence of cAMP. E. coli catabolite activator protein
   5924..6016    -  CDS            lacI (fragment): lac repressor; lacI; The lac repressor binds to the lac operator to inhibit transcription in E. coli. This inhibition can be relieved by adding lactose or isopropyl-β-D-thiogalactopyranoside (IPTG).
   6199..6787    -  rep_origin     ori: high-copy-number ColE1/pMB1/pBR322/pUC origin of replication
   6958..7818    -  CDS            AmpR: β-lactamase; bla; confers resistance to ampicillin, carbenicillin, and related antibiotics
   7819..7923    -  promoter       AmpR promoter: bla
