[The description below was written by a language model from this plasmid's Addgene catalogue record and pLannotate feature annotations shown in this document.]
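Description:
KOR FRET sensor is a mammalian expression plasmid built on the pcDNA3.1 backbone that encodes an intramolecular conformation sensor for the human kappa opioid receptor (OPRK1). In bacteria it is maintained as a high-copy plasmid through a ColE1/pUC-type origin and selected with ampicillin via the β-lactamase gene. An f1 origin is also present. For mammalian cells, an SV40 early promoter drives a neomycin phosphotransferase cassette ending in an SV40 polyadenylation signal, which allows G418 selection of stable transfectants.

The payload is a single open reading frame transcribed from the CMV immediate-early enhancer and promoter and terminated by the bovine growth hormone polyadenylation signal. A T7 promoter lies just upstream of the insert. The yellow fluorescent protein sYFP2 is inserted within the receptor's third intracellular loop, so receptor coding sequence flanks it on both sides, and the cyan fluorescent protein mTurquoise2 is fused to the receptor's C terminus. The automated annotation labels the receptor segments as fragments of a delta opioid receptor homologue. This most likely reflects sequence similarity among opioid receptors, since the catalogue entry identifies the insert as human KOR. Small hits such as a truncated HIV-1 LTR fragment, a ble fragment and a lacI fragment look like backbone remnants or annotation artefacts rather than functional parts.

With mTurquoise2 as donor and sYFP2 as acceptor on the same polypeptide, ligand-induced rearrangements of the receptor alter the distance or orientation between the two fluorophores and therefore the FRET signal. The sensor is intended for real-time optical measurement of agonist-evoked KOR activation dynamics in living transfected cells.
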