Addgene plasmid #231808: KOR FRET sensor
Purpose: FRET-based intramolecular conformation sensor for human KOR
Depositing lab: Moritz Bünemann. Depositing organization: Philipps-Universitaet Marburg. Publication: Dynamics of agonist-evoked opioid receptor activation revealed by FRET- and BRET-based opioid receptor conformation sensors. Kirchhofer SB, Kurz C, Geier L, Krett AL, Krasel C, Bunemann M. Commun Biol. 2025 Feb 8;8(1):198. doi: 10.1038/s42003-025-07630-x. PubMed 39920410.
Backbone
  Vector backbone: pcDNA3.1
  Vector type: Mammalian Expression
  Selectable markers: Neomycin (select with G418)
Growth in bacteria
  Bacterial resistance: Ampicillin, 100 μg/mL
  Growth temperature: 37°C
  Growth strain: DH5alpha
  Copy number: High Copy
Gene/Insert
  Gene/Insert name: Kappa Opioid Receptor (alt name: KOR)
  Species: H. sapiens (human)
  Entrez Gene: OPRK1 (a.k.a. K-OR-1, KOP, KOR, KOR-1, KOR1, OPRK)
  Tag / fusion protein: sYFP2 (3rd loop); mTurq2 (C terminal on insert)
Terms and licenses: Academic/Nonprofit Terms; Industry Terms: Not Available to Industry
How to cite: KOR FRET sensor was a gift from Moritz Bünemann (Addgene plasmid # 231808 ; http://n2t.net/addgene:231808 ; RRID:Addgene_231808)
